>Addgene plasmid #241313 | CMV-mCherry | addgene full sequence | sequence record 480862 | Addgene NGS Result
CGTCTCGTCCCGGTCTCCTCCCATGCATGTCAATATTGGCCATTAGCCATATTATTCATTGGTTATATAG
CATAAATCAATATTGGCTATTGGCCATTGCATACGTTGTATCTATATCATAATATGTACATTTATATTGG
CTCATGTCCAATATGACCGCCATGTTGGCATTGATTATTGACTAGTTATTAATAGTAATCAATTACGGGG
TCATTAGTTCATAGCCCATATATGGAGTTCCGCGTTACATAACTTACGGTAAATGGCCCGCCTGGCTGAC
CGCCCAACGACCCCCGCCCATTGACGTCAATAATGACGTATGTTCCCATAGTAACGCCAATAGGGACTTT
CCATTGACGTCAATGGGTGGAGTATTTACGGTAAACTGCCCACTTGGCAGTACATCAAGTGTATCATATG
CCAAGTCCGCCCCCTATTGACGTCAATGACGGTAAATGGCCCGCCTGGCATTATGCCCAGTACATGACCT
TACGGGACTTTCCTACTTGGCAGTACATCTACGTATTAGTCATCGCTATTACCATGGTGATGCGGTTTTG
GCAGTACACCAATGGGCGTGGATAGCGGTTTGACTCACGGGGATTTCCAAGTCTCCACCCCATTGACGTC
AATGGGAGTTTGTTTTGGCACCAAAATCAACGGGACTTTCCAAAATGTCGTAATAACCCCGCCCCGTTGA
CGCAAATGGGCGGTAGGCGTGTACGGTGGGAGGTCTATATAAGCAGAGGTCGTTTAGTGAACCGTCAGAT
CACTAGTAGCTTTATTGCGGTAGTTTATCACAGTTAAATTGCTAACGCAGTCAGTGCTCGACTGATCACA
GGTAAGTATCAAGGTTACAAGACAGGTTTAAGGAGGCCAATAGAAACTGGGCTTGTCGAGACAGAGAAGA
TTCTTGCGTTTCTGATAGGCACCTATTGGTCTTACTGACATCCACTTTGCCTTTCTCTCCACAGGGGTAC
CGAAGCCGCTAGCGCTACCGGTATGGTGAGCAAGGGCGAGGAGGATAACATGGCCATCATCAAGGAGTTC
ATGCGCTTCAAGGTGCACATGGAGGGCTCCGTGAACGGCCACGAGTTCGAGATCGAGGGCGAGGGCGAGG
GCCGCCCCTACGAGGGCACCCAGACCGCCAAGCTGAAGGTGACCAAGGGTGGCCCCCTGCCCTTCGCCTG
GGACATCCTGTCCCCTCAGTTCATGTACGGCTCCAAGGCCTACGTGAAGCACCCCGCCGACATCCCCGAC
TACTTGAAGCTGTCCTTCCCCGAGGGCTTCAAGTGGGAGCGCGTGATGAACTTCGAGGACGGCGGCGTGG
TGACCGTGACCCAGGACTCCTCCCTGCAGGACGGCGAGTTCATCTACAAGGTGAAGCTGCGCGGCACCAA
CTTCCCCTCCGACGGCCCCGTAATGCAGAAGAAGACCATGGGCTGGGAGGCCTCCTCCGAGCGGATGTAC
CCCGAGGACGGCGCCCTGAAGGGCGAGATCAAGCAGAGGCTGAAGCTGAAGGACGGCGGCCACTACGACG
CTGAGGTCAAGACCACCTACAAGGCCAAGAAGCCCGTGCAGCTGCCCGGCGCCTACAACGTCAACATCAA
GTTGGACATCACCTCCCACAACGAGGACTACACCATCGTGGAACAGTACGAACGCGCCGAGGGCCGCCAC
TCCACCGGCGGCATGGACGAGCTGTACAAGTAAGAGCTCGATGAGTTTGGACAAACCACAACTAGAATGC
AGTGAAAAAAATGCTTTATTTGTGAAATTTGTGATGCTATTGCTTTATTTGTAACCATTATAAGCTGCAA
TAAACAAGTTAACAACAACAATTGCATTCATTTTATGTTTCAGGTTCAGGGGGAGGTGTGGGAGGTTTTT
TAAAGCAAGTAAAACCTCTACAAATGTGGTACTTAAGAGGGGGAGACCAAAGGGCGAGACGTTAAGGCCT
CACGTGACATGTGAGCAAAAGGCCAGCAAAAGGCCAGGAACCGTAAAAAGGCCGCGTTGCTGGCGTTTTT
CCATAGGCTCCGCCCCCCTGACGAGCATCACAAAAATCGACGCTCAAGTCAGAGGTGGCGAAACCCGACA
GGACTATAAAGATACCAGGCGTTTCCCCCTGGAAGCTCCCTCGTGCGCTCTCCTGTTCCGACCCTGCCGC
TTACGGGATACCTGTCCGCCTTTCTCCCTTCGGGAAGCGTGGCGCTTTCTCATAGCTCACGCTGTAGGTA
TCTCAGTTCGGTGTAGGTCGTTCGCTCCAAGCTGGGCTGTGTGCACGAACCCCCCGTTCAGCCCGACCGC
TGCGCCTTATCCGGTAACTATCGTCTTGAGTCCAACCCGGTAAGACACGACTTATCGCCACTGGCAGCAG
CCACTGGTAACAGGATTAGCAGAGCGAGGTATGTAGGCGGTGCTACAGAGTTCTTGAAGTGGTGGCCTAA
CTACGGCTACACTAGAAGAACAGTATTTGGTATCTGCGCTCTGCTGAAGCCAGTTACCTTCGGAAAAAGA
GTTGGTAGCTCTTGATCCGGCAAACAAACCACCGCTGGTAGCGGTGGTTTTTTTGTTTGCAAGCAGCAGA
TTACGCGCAGAAAAAAAGGATCTCAAGAAGATCCTTTGATCTTTTCTACGGGGTCTGACGCTCAGTGGAA
CGAAAACTCACGTTAAGGGATTTTGGTCATGCCGTCTCAGAAGAACTCGTCAAGAAGGCGATAGAAGGCG
ATGCGCTGCGAATCGGGAGCGGCGATACCGTAAAGCACGAGGAAGCGGTCAGCCCATTCGCCGCCAAGCT
CTTCAGCAATATCACGGGTAGCCAACGCTATGTCCTGATAGCGGTCCGCCACACCCAGCCGGCCACAGTC
GATGAATCCAGAAAAGCGGCCATTTTCCACCATGATATTCGGCAAGCAGGCATCGCCATGGGTCACGACG
AGATCCTCGCCGTCGGGCATGCTCGCCTTGAGCCTGGCGAACAGTTCGGCTGGCGCGAGCCCCTGATGCT
CTTCGTCCAGATCATCCTGATCGACAAGACCGGCTTCCATCCGAGTACGTGCTCTCTCGATGCGATGTTT
CGCTTGGTGGTCGAATGGGCAGGTAGCCGGATCAAGCGTATGCAGCCGCCGCATTGCATCAGCCATGATG
GATACTTTCTCGGCAGGAGCAAGGTGAGATGACAGGAGATCCTGCCCCGGCACTTCGCCCAATAGCAGCC
AGTCCCTTCCCGCTTCAGTGACAACGTCGAGTACAGCTGCGCAAGGAACGCCCGTCGTGGCCAGCCACGA
TAGCCGCGCTGCCTCGTCTTGCAGTTCATTCAGGGCACCGGACAGGTCGGTCTTGACAAAAAGAACCGGG
CGCCCCTGCGCTGACAGCCGGAACACGGCGGCATCAGAGCAGCCGATTGTCTGTTGTGCCCAGTCATAGC
CGAATAGCCTCTCCACCCAAGCGGCCGGAGAACCTGCGTGCAATCCATCTTGTTCAATCATAATATTATT
GAAGCATTTATCAGGGTT
Features (pLannotate 1.2.2; 9 found; start..end, strand, type, name):
    169..546     +  enhancer       CMV enhancer: human cytomegalovirus immediate early enhancer
    548..747     +  promoter       CMV promoter: human cytomegalovirus (CMV) immediate early promoter
    842..974     +  intron         chimeric intron: chimera between introns from human β-globin and immunoglobulin heavy chain genes
   1003..1710    +  CDS            mCherry: mCherry is a basic (constitutively fluorescent) red fluorescent protein published in 2004, derived from Discosoma sp.. It is reported to be a very rapidly-maturing monomer with low acid sensitivity.
   1749..1830    -  polyA_signal   SV40 poly(A) signal: SV40 polyadenylation signal
   1853..1921    -  CDS            large T antigen (fragment): large T antigen from SV40 (simian virus 40)
   2028..2616    -  rep_origin     ori: high-copy-number ColE1/pMB1/pBR322/pUC origin of replication
   2697..3491    -  CDS            NeoR/KanR: aminoglycoside phosphotransferase from Tn5; aph(3')-II (or nptII); confers resistance to neomycin, kanamycin, and G418 (Geneticin®)
   3492..3518    -  promoter       AmpR promoter (fragment): bla
