[The description below was written by a language model from this plasmid's Addgene catalogue record and pLannotate feature annotations shown in this document.]
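Description:
CMV-mCherry is a compact 3,518 bp mammalian expression plasmid built on the pMAX backbone and designed to produce the red fluorescent protein mCherry in mammalian cells. In bacteria it replicates from a high-copy ColE1/pUC-type origin and is selected with kanamycin. Resistance comes from the Tn5 aminoglycoside phosphotransferase gene (NeoR/KanR), which lies immediately downstream of a short annotated fragment of the bla (AmpR) promoter. This enzyme can also inactivate G418, but no eukaryotic promoter is annotated upstream of the marker, so the record does not support its use for stable selection in mammalian cells.

The expression cassette starts with the human cytomegalovirus immediate early enhancer and promoter, which drive strong constitutive transcription in most mammalian cell types. A chimeric intron assembled from human β-globin and immunoglobulin heavy chain intron sequences follows; such introns in the 5′ untranslated region are included to improve mRNA processing and expression. Next comes the mCherry coding sequence (about 0.7 kb), encoding a rapidly maturing, monomeric red fluorescent protein derived from Discosoma sp. An SV40-derived polyadenylation region terminates the transcript. It is annotated on the reverse strand, and the small large T antigen fragment beside it is most likely just part of that SV40 segment rather than a functional element. Although the catalogue lists mCherry in the tag field, no fusion partner is annotated, so the protein appears to be expressed alone.

The construct is suited to transient transfection, for example as a red fluorescent marker of transfected cells, a transfection efficiency control, or a co-transfection reporter.
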