Addgene plasmid #241313: CMV-mCherry
Purpose: Expression of mCherry protein in mammalian cells
Depositing lab: Stavros Lomvardas. Depositing organization: Columbia University.
Backbone
  Vector backbone: pMAX
  Total vector size (bp): 3518
  Vector type: Mammalian Expression
Growth in bacteria
  Bacterial resistance: Kanamycin, 50 μg/mL
  Growth temperature: 37°C
  Growth strain: DH5alpha
  Copy number: Unknown
Gene/Insert
  Gene/Insert name: mCherry fluorescent protein
  Insert size (bp): 711
  Promoter: CMV
  Tag / fusion protein: mCherry
  Cloning method: Other
  Sequencing primers: 5′ CMV_Fwd: CGCAAATGGGCGGTAGGCGTG
Terms and licenses: Academic/Nonprofit Terms; Industry Terms: Not Available to Industry
How to cite: CMV-mCherry was a gift from Stavros Lomvardas (Addgene plasmid # 241313 ; http://n2t.net/addgene:241313 ; RRID:Addgene_241313)
